Addgene plasmid #77316: AATK gRNA (BRDN0001147695)
Purpose: 3rd generation lentiviral gRNA plasmid targeting human AATK
Depositing lab: John Doench & David Root. Depositing organization: Broad Institute. Publication: Optimized sgRNA design to maximize activity and minimize off-target effects of CRISPR-Cas9. Doench JG, Fusi N, Sullender M, Hegde M, Vaimberg EW, Donovan KF, Smith I, Tothova Z, Wilen C, Orchard R, Virgin HW, Listgarten J, Root DE. Nat Biotechnol. 2016 Jan 18. doi: 10.1038/nbt.3437. PubMed 26780180.
Backbone
  Vector backbone: lentiGuide-Puro
  Backbone manufacturer: Zhang Lab (Addgene plasmid # 52963)
  Vector type: Mammalian Expression, Lentiviral, CRISPR
  Selectable markers: Puromycin
Growth in bacteria
  Bacterial resistance: Ampicillin, 100 μg/mL
  Growth temperature: 37°C
  Growth strain: DH5alpha
  Copy number: High Copy
Gene/Insert
  Gene/Insert name: AATK (alt names: AATK; NM_001080395.2)
  gRNA/shRNA sequence: CTCCTCAAGTCCACAGACGT
  Species: H. sapiens (human)
  Entrez Gene: AATK (a.k.a. AATYK, AATYK1, LMR1, LMTK1, PPP1R77, p35BP)
  Promoter: hU6
  Cloning method: Unknown
  Sequencing primers: 5′ U6-F; 3′ pS2-R
Terms and licenses: Academic/Nonprofit Terms; Industry Terms: Not Available to Industry
Depositor comments: The gRNA was designed to target the following Genbank reference sequence(s): NM_001080395.2,NM_004920.2. Note that this plasmid does NOT contain Cas9. It should be used in conjunction with lentiCas9-Blast (Addgene #52962) or otherwise with cell lines already expressing Cas9. Browse the full kinome gRNA library at http://www.addgene.org/pooled-library/broadgpp-human-kinome/ or visit http://www.broadinstitute.org/rnai/public/ for detailed protocols and information.
How to cite: AATK gRNA (BRDN0001147695) was a gift from John Doench & David Root (Addgene plasmid # 77316 ; http://n2t.net/addgene:77316 ; RRID:Addgene_77316)
