[The description below was written by a language model from this plasmid's Addgene catalogue record and pLannotate feature annotations shown in this document.]
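Description:
AATK gRNA (BRDN0001147695) is a third-generation lentiviral CRISPR guide plasmid built on the lentiGuide-Puro backbone and designed to target the human AATK gene (also known as AATYK or LMTK1). It belongs to a human kinome gRNA collection. In bacteria it is maintained through a high-copy ColE1/pUC-type origin and selected with ampicillin via the β-lactamase gene. An f1 origin, an SV40 origin and leftover lac, T7 and T3 promoter elements from the cloning backbone are also annotated.

The viral transfer cassette begins with an RSV promoter fused to a truncated HIV-1 5' LTR, which makes genomic RNA production Tat-independent. This is followed by the Ψ packaging signal with a partial gag sequence, the Rev response element for nuclear export of the unspliced RNA, and a central polypurine tract. It ends in a ΔU3 self-inactivating 3' LTR followed by an SV40 polyadenylation signal. Inside this frame, a human U6 RNA polymerase III promoter drives the AATK-specific spacer joined to the Streptococcus pyogenes Cas9 guide RNA scaffold. A separate EF-1α promoter, annotated as the core promoter plus intron A, expresses puromycin N-acetyltransferase so that transduced mammalian cells can be selected. A WPRE downstream of this marker enhances transcript expression.

The plasmid carries no Cas9, so it is meant to be used with a separate Cas9 lentiviral vector or in cell lines that already express Cas9. There, the stably integrated guide directs cleavage of AATK for knockout studies. Several short annotated fragments (small t antigen, Rev, lacI, lacZα) appear to be partial matches rather than functional genes.
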