Features (pLannotate 1.2.2; 29 found; start..end, strand, type, name):
     14..80      +  CDS            small t antigen (fragment): SV40 (simian virus 40) small t antigen
    106..317     +  promoter       EF-1α core promoter: core promoter for human elongation factor EF-1α
    318..1256    +  intron         EF-1α intron A: intron upstream of the start codon of human EF-1α
   1278..1877    +  CDS            PuroR (fragment): puromycin N-acetyltransferase; pac from Streptomyces; confers resistance to puromycin
   1893..2481    +  misc_feature   WPRE: woodchuck hepatitis virus posttranscriptional regulatory element
   2532..2551    +  misc_feature   cPPT/CTS (fragment): central polypurine tract and central termination sequence of HIV-1
   2553..2786    +  LTR            3' LTR (ΔU3): self-inactivating 3' long terminal repeat (LTR) from HIV-1
   2864..2985    +  polyA_signal   SV40 poly(A) signal: SV40 polyadenylation signal
   3025..3160    +  rep_origin     SV40 ori: SV40 origin of replication
   3181..3199    -  promoter       T7 promoter: promoter for bacteriophage T7 RNA polymerase
   3207..3362    +  CDS            lacZα (fragment): LacZα fragment of β-galactosidase; lacZ fragment
   3367..3795    +  rep_origin     f1 ori (sequence partly withheld): f1 bacteriophage origin of replication; arrow indicates direction of (+) strand synthesis
   3848..3952    +  promoter       AmpR promoter: bla
   3953..4813    +  CDS            AmpR: β-lactamase; bla; confers resistance to ampicillin, carbenicillin, and related antibiotics
   4984..5572    +  rep_origin     ori: high-copy-number ColE1/pMB1/pBR322/pUC origin of replication
   5755..5847    +  CDS            lacI (fragment): lac repressor; lacI; The lac repressor binds to the lac operator to inhibit transcription in E. coli. This inhibition can be relieved by adding lactose or isopropyl-β-D-thiogalactopyranoside (IPTG).
   5860..5881    +  protein_bind   CAP binding site: CAP binding activates transcription in the presence of cAMP. E. coli catabolite activator protein
   5896..5926    +  promoter       lac promoter: promoter for the E. coli lac operon
   5934..5950    +  protein_bind   lac operator: The lac repressor binds to the lac operator to inhibit transcription in E. coli. This inhibition can be relieved by adding lactose or isopropyl-β-D-thiogalactopyranoside (IPTG). lac repressor encoded by lacI
   5995..6013    +  promoter       T3 promoter: promoter for bacteriophage T3 RNA polymerase
   6041..6267    +  promoter       RSV promoter: Rous sarcoma virus enhancer/promoter
   6268..6448    +  LTR            5' LTR (truncated): truncated 5' long terminal repeat (LTR) from HIV-1
   6495..6620    +  misc_feature   HIV-1 Ψ: packaging signal of human immunodeficiency virus type 1
   6604..6967    +  CDS            HIV-1 gag (fragment): gag protein from human immunodeficiency virus 1; gag
   7113..7346    +  misc_feature   RRE: The Rev response element (RRE) of HIV-1 allows for Rev-dependent mRNA export from the nucleus to the cytoplasm.
   7723..7749    +  CDS            Rev (fragment): human immunodeficiency virus 1 (HIV-1) Rev protein; rev; enhances nuclear export of unspliced and incompletely spliced viral mRNAs
   7753..7993    +  promoter       U6 promoter: RNA polymerase III promoter for human U6 snRNA
   8023..8098    +  misc_RNA       gRNA scaffold: guide RNA scaffold for the Streptococcus pyogenes CRISPR/Cas9 system
   8154..8271    +  misc_feature   cPPT/CTS: central polypurine tract and central termination sequence of HIV-1
>Addgene plasmid #77316 | AATK gRNA (BRDN0001147695) | addgene full sequence | sequence record 187524 | Addgene Assembled Sequence
CCCGGGTGCAAAGATGGATAAAGTTTTAAACAGAGAGGAATCTTTGCAGCTAATGGACCTTCTAGGTCTT
GAAAGGAGTGGGAATTGGCTCCGGTGCCCGTCAGTGGGCAGAGCGCACATCGCCCACAGTCCCCGAGAAG
TTGGGGGGAGGGGTCGGCAATTGATCCGGTGCCTAGAGAAGGTGGCGCGGGGTAAACTGGGAAAGTGATG
TCGTGTACTGGCTCCGCCTTTTTCCCGAGGGTGGGGGAGAACCGTATATAAGTGCAGTAGTCGCCGTGAA
CGTTCTTTTTCGCAACGGGTTTGCCGCCAGAACACAGGTAAGTGCCGTGTGTGGTTCCCGCGGGCCTGGC
CTCTTTACGGGTTATGGCCCTTGCGTGCCTTGAATTACTTCCACCTGGCTGCAGTACGTGATTCTTGATC
CCGAGCTTCGGGTTGGAAGTGGGTGGGAGAGTTCGAGGCCTTGCGCTTAAGGAGCCCCTTCGCCTCGTGC
TTGAGTTGAGGCCTGGCCTGGGCGCTGGGGCCGCCGCGTGCGAATCTGGTGGCACCTTCGCGCCTGTCTC
GCTGCTTTCGATAAGTCTCTAGCCATTTAAAATTTTTGATGACCTGCTGCGACGCTTTTTTTCTGGCAAG
ATAGTCTTGTAAATGCGGGCCAAGATCTGCACACTGGTATTTCGGTTTTTGGGGCCGCGGGCGGCGACGG
GGCCCGTGCGTCCCAGCGCACATGTTCGGCGAGGCGGGGCCTGCGAGCGCGGCCACCGAGAATCGGACGG
GGGTAGTCTCAAGCTGGCCGGCCTGCTCTGGTGCCTGGCCTCGCGCCGCCGTGTATCGCCCCGCCCTGGG
CGGCAAGGCTGGCCCGGTCGGCACCAGTTGCGTGAGCGGAAAGATGGCCGCTTCCCGGCCCTGCTGCAGG
GAGCTCAAAATGGAGGACGCGGCGCTCGGGAGAGCGGGCGGGTGAGTCACCCACACAAAGGAAAAGGGCC
TTTCCGTCCTCAGCCGTCGCTTCATGTGACTCCACGGAGTACCGGGCGCCGTCCAGGCACCTCGATTAGT
TCTCGAGCTTTTGGAGTACGTCGTCTTTAGGTTGGGGGGAGGGGTTTTATGCGATGGAGTTTCCCCACAC
TGAGTGGGTGGAGACTGAAGTTAGGCCAGCTTGGCACTTGATGTAATTCTCCTTGGAATTTGCCCTTTTT
GAGTTTGGATCTTGGTTCATTCTCAAGCCTCAGACAGTGGTTCAAAGTTTTTTTCTTCCATTTCAGGTGT
CGTGACGTACGGCCACCATGACCGAGTACAAGCCCACGGTGCGCCTCGCCACCCGCGACGACGTCCCCAG
GGCCGTACGCACCCTCGCCGCCGCGTTCGCCGACTACCCCGCCACGCGCCACACCGTCGATCCGGACCGC
CACATCGAGCGGGTCACCGAGCTGCAAGAACTCTTCCTCACGCGCGTCGGGCTCGACATCGGCAAGGTGT
GGGTCGCGGACGACGGCGCCGCCGTGGCGGTCTGGACCACGCCGGAGAGCGTCGAAGCGGGGGCGGTGTT
CGCCGAGATCGGCCCGCGCATGGCCGAGTTGAGCGGTTCCCGGCTGGCCGCGCAGCAACAGATGGAAGGC
CTCCTGGCGCCGCACCGGCCCAAGGAGCCCGCGTGGTTCCTGGCCACCGTCGGAGTCTCGCCCGACCACC
AGGGCAAGGGTCTGGGCAGCGCCGTCGTGCTCCCCGGAGTGGAGGCGGCCGAGCGCGCCGGGGTGCCCGC
CTTCCTGGAGACCTCCGCGCCCCGCAACCTCCCCTTCTACGAGCGGCTCGGCTTCACCGTCACCGCCGAC
GTCGAGGTGCCCGAAGGACCGCGCACCTGGTGCATGACCCGCAAGCCCGGTGCCTGAACGCGTTAAGTCG
ACAATCAACCTCTGGATTACAAAATTTGTGAAAGATTGACTGGTATTCTTAACTATGTTGCTCCTTTTAC
GCTATGTGGATACGCTGCTTTAATGCCTTTGTATCATGCTATTGCTTCCCGTATGGCTTTCATTTTCTCC
TCCTTGTATAAATCCTGGTTGCTGTCTCTTTATGAGGAGTTGTGGCCCGTTGTCAGGCAACGTGGCGTGG
TGTGCACTGTGTTTGCTGACGCAACCCCCACTGGTTGGGGCATTGCCACCACCTGTCAGCTCCTTTCCGG
GACTTTCGCTTTCCCCCTCCCTATTGCCACGGCGGAACTCATCGCCGCCTGCCTTGCCCGCTGCTGGACA
GGGGCTCGGCTGTTGGGCACTGACAATTCCGTGGTGTTGTCGGGGAAATCATCGTCCTTTCCTTGGCTGC
TCGCCTGTGTTGCCACCTGGATTCTGCGCGGGACGTCCTTCTGCTACGTCCCTTCGGCCCTCAATCCAGC
GGACCTTCCTTCCCGCGGCCTGCTGCCGGCTCTGCGGCCTCTTCCGCGTCTTCGCCTTCGCCCTCAGACG
AGTCGGATCTCCCTTTGGGCCGCCTCCCCGCGTCGACTTTAAGACCAATGACTTACAAGGCAGCTGTAGA
TCTTAGCCACTTTTTAAAAGAAAAGGGGGGACTGGAAGGGCTAATTCACTCCCAACGAAGACAAGATCTG
CTTTTTGCTTGTACTGGGTCTCTCTGGTTAGACCAGATCTGAGCCTGGGAGCTCTCTGGCTAACTAGGGA
ACCCACTGCTTAAGCCTCAATAAAGCTTGCCTTGAGTGCTTCAAGTAGTGTGTGCCCGTCTGTTGTGTGA
CTCTGGTAACTAGAGATCCCTCAGACCCTTTTAGTCAGTGTGGAAAATCTCTAGCAGTACGTATAGTAGT
TCATGTCATCTTATTATTCAGTATTTATAACTTGCAAAGAAATGAATATCAGAGAGTGAGAGGAACTTGT
TTATTGCAGCTTATAATGGTTACAAATAAAGCAATAGCATCACAAATTTCACAAATAAAGCATTTTTTTC
ACTGCATTCTAGTTGTGGTTTGTCCAAACTCATCAATGTATCTTATCATGTCTGGCTCTAGCTATCCCGC
CCCTAACTCCGCCCATCCCGCCCCTAACTCCGCCCAGTTCCGCCCATTCTCCGCCCCATGGCTGACTAAT
TTTTTTTATTTATGCAGAGGCCGAGGCCGCCTCGGCCTCTGAGCTATTCCAGAAGTAGTGAGGAGGCTTT
TTTGGAGGCCTAGGGACGTACCCAATTCGCCCTATAGTGAGTCGTATTACGCGCGCTCACTGGCCGTCGT
TTTACAACGTCGTGACTGGGAAAACCCTGGCGTTACCCAACTTAATCGCCTTGCAGCACATCCCCCTTTC
GCCAGCTGGCGTAATAGCGAAGAGGCCCGCACCGATCGCCCTTCCCAACAGTTGCGCAGCCTGAATGGCG
AATGGG
[124 nt withheld, positions 3367-3490]
C
[91 nt withheld, positions 3492-3582]
A
[49 nt withheld, positions 3584-3632]
CCTTTGACGTTGGAGTCCACGTTCTTT
[37 nt withheld, positions 3660-3696]
ACCCTATCTCGGTCTATTCTTTTGATTTATAAGGGATTTTGCCGATTTCGGCCTATTGGTTAAAAAATGA
GCTGATTTAACAAAAATTTAACGCGAATTTTAACAAAATATTAACGCTTACAATTTAGGTGGCACTTTTC
GGGGAAATGTGCGCGGAACCCCTATTTGTTTATTTTTCTAAATACATTCAAATATGTATCCGCTCATGAG
ACAATAACCCTGATAAATGCTTCAATAATATTGAAAAAGGAAGAGTATGAGTATTCAACATTTCCGTGTC
GCCCTTATTCCCTTTTTTGCGGCATTTTGCCTTCCTGTTTTTGCTCACCCAGAAACGCTGGTGAAAGTAA
AAGATGCTGAAGATCAGTTGGGTGCACGAGTGGGTTACATCGAACTGGATCTCAACAGCGGTAAGATCCT
TGAGAGTTTTCGCCCCGAAGAACGTTTTCCAATGATGAGCACTTTTAAAGTTCTGCTATGTGGCGCGGTA
TTATCCCGTATTGACGCCGGGCAAGAGCAACTCGGTCGCCGCATACACTATTCTCAGAATGACTTGGTTG
AGTACTCACCAGTCACAGAAAAGCATCTTACGGATGGCATGACAGTAAGAGAATTATGCAGTGCTGCCAT
AACCATGAGTGATAACACTGCGGCCAACTTACTTCTGACAACGATCGGAGGACCGAAGGAGCTAACCGCT
TTTTTGCACAACATGGGGGATCATGTAACTCGCCTTGATCGTTGGGAACCGGAGCTGAATGAAGCCATAC
CAAACGACGAGCGTGACACCACGATGCCTGTAGCAATGGCAACAACGTTGCGCAAACTATTAACTGGCGA
ACTACTTACTCTAGCTTCCCGGCAACAATTAATAGACTGGATGGAGGCGGATAAAGTTGCAGGACCACTT
CTGCGCTCGGCCCTTCCGGCTGGCTGGTTTATTGCTGATAAATCTGGAGCCGGTGAGCGTGGGTCTCGCG
GTATCATTGCAGCACTGGGGCCAGATGGTAAGCCCTCCCGTATCGTAGTTATCTACACGACGGGGAGTCA
GGCAACTATGGATGAACGAAATAGACAGATCGCTGAGATAGGTGCCTCACTGATTAAGCATTGGTAACTG
TCAGACCAAGTTTACTCATATATACTTTAGATTGATTTAAAACTTCATTTTTAATTTAAAAGGATCTAGG
TGAAGATCCTTTTTGATAATCTCATGACCAAAATCCCTTAACGTGAGTTTTCGTTCCACTGAGCGTCAGA
CCCCGTAGAAAAGATCAAAGGATCTTCTTGAGATCCTTTTTTTCTGCGCGTAATCTGCTGCTTGCAAACA
AAAAAACCACCGCTACCAGCGGTGGTTTGTTTGCCGGATCAAGAGCTACCAACTCTTTTTCCGAAGGTAA
CTGGCTTCAGCAGAGCGCAGATACCAAATACTGTTCTTCTAGTGTAGCCGTAGTTAGGCCACCACTTCAA
GAACTCTGTAGCACCGCCTACATACCTCGCTCTGCTAATCCTGTTACCAGTGGCTGCTGCCAGTGGCGAT
AAGTCGTGTCTTACCGGGTTGGACTCAAGACGATAGTTACCGGATAAGGCGCAGCGGTCGGGCTGAACGG
GGGGTTCGTGCACACAGCCCAGCTTGGAGCGAACGACCTACACCGAACTGAGATACCTACAGCGTGAGCT
ATGAGAAAGCGCCACGCTTCCCGAAGGGAGAAAGGCGGACAGGTATCCGGTAAGCGGCAGGGTCGGAACA
GGAGAGCGCACGAGGGAGCTTCCAGGGGGAAACGCCTGGTATCTTTATAGTCCTGTCGGGTTTCGCCACC
TCTGACTTGAGCGTCGATTTTTGTGATGCTCGTCAGGGGGGCGGAGCCTATGGAAAAACGCCAGCAACGC
GGCCTTTTTACGGTTCCTGGCCTTTTGCTGGCCTTTTGCTCACATGTTCTTTCCTGCGTTATCCCCTGAT
TCTGTGGATAACCGTATTACCGCCTTTGAGTGAGCTGATACCGCTCGCCGCAGCCGAACGACCGAGCGCA
GCGAGTCAGTGAGCGAGGAAGCGGAAGAGCGCCCAATACGCAAACCGCCTCTCCCCGCGCGTTGGCCGAT
TCATTAATGCAGCTGGCACGACAGGTTTCCCGACTGGAAAGCGGGCAGTGAGCGCAACGCAATTAATGTG
AGTTAGCTCACTCATTAGGCACCCCAGGCTTTACACTTTATGCTTCCGGCTCGTATGTTGTGTGGAATTG
TGAGCGGATAACAATTTCACACAGGAAACAGCTATGACCATGATTACGCCAAGCGCGCAATTAACCCTCA
CTAAAGGGAACAAAAGCTGGAGCTGCAAGCTTAATGTAGTCTTATGCAATACTCTTGTAGTCTTGCAACA
TGGTAACGATGAGTTAGCAACATGCCTTACAAGGAGAGAAAAAGCACCGTGCATGCCGATTGGTGGAAGT
AAGGTGGTACGATCGTGCCTTATTAGGAAGGCAACAGACGGGTCTGACATGGATTGGACGAACCACTGAA
TTGCCGCATTGCAGAGATATTGTATTTAAGTGCCTAGCTCGATACATAAACGGGTCTCTCTGGTTAGACC
AGATCTGAGCCTGGGAGCTCTCTGGCTAACTAGGGAACCCACTGCTTAAGCCTCAATAAAGCTTGCCTTG
AGTGCTTCAAGTAGTGTGTGCCCGTCTGTTGTGTGACTCTGGTAACTAGAGATCCCTCAGACCCTTTTAG
TCAGTGTGGAAAATCTCTAGCAGTGGCGCCCGAACAGGGACTTGAAAGCGAAAGGGAAACCAGAGGAGCT
CTCTCGACGCAGGACTCGGCTTGCTGAAGCGCGCACGGCAAGAGGCGAGGGGCGGCGACTGGTGAGTACG
CCAAAAATTTTGACTAGCGGAGGCTAGAAGGAGAGAGATGGGTGCGAGAGCGTCAGTATTAAGCGGGGGA
GAATTAGATCGCGATGGGAAAAAATTCGGTTAAGGCCAGGGGGAAAGAAAAAATATAAATTAAAACATAT
AGTATGGGCAAGCAGGGAGCTAGAACGATTCGCAGTTAATCCTGGCCTGTTAGAAACATCAGAAGGCTGT
AGACAAATACTGGGACAGCTACAACCATCCCTTCAGACAGGATCAGAAGAACTTAGATCATTATATAATA
CAGTAGCAACCCTCTATTGTGTGCATCAAAGGATAGAGATAAAAGACACCAAGGAAGCTTTAGACAAGAT
AGAGGAAGAGCAAAACAAAAGTAAGACCACCGCACAGCAAGCGGCCGCTGATCTTCAGACCTGGAGGAGG
AGATATGAGGGACAATTGGAGAAGTGAATTATATAAATATAAAGTAGTAAAAATTGAACCATTAGGAGTA
GCACCCACCAAGGCAAAGAGAAGAGTGGTGCAGAGAGAAAAAAGAGCAGTGGGAATAGGAGCTTTGTTCC
TTGGGTTCTTGGGAGCAGCAGGAAGCACTATGGGCGCAGCGTCAATGACGCTGACGGTACAGGCCAGACA
ATTATTGTCTGGTATAGTGCAGCAGCAGAACAATTTGCTGAGGGCTATTGAGGCGCAACAGCATCTGTTG
CAACTCACAGTCTGGGGCATCAAGCAGCTCCAGGCAAGAATCCTGGCTGTGGAAAGATACCTAAAGGATC
AACAGCTCCTGGGGATTTGGGGTTGCTCTGGAAAACTCATTTGCACCACTGCTGTGCCTTGGAATGCTAG
TTGGAGTAATAAATCTCTGGAACAGATTTGGAATCACACGACCTGGATGGAGTGGGACAGAGAAATTAAC
AATTACACAAGCTTAATACACTCCTTAATTGAAGAATCGCAAAACCAGCAAGAAAAGAATGAACAAGAAT
TATTGGAATTAGATAAATGGGCAAGTTTGTGGAATTGGTTTAACATAACAAATTGGCTGTGGTATATAAA
ATTATTCATAATGATAGTAGGAGGCTTGGTAGGTTTAAGAATAGTTTTTGCTGTACTTTCTATAGTGAAT
AGAGTTAGGCAGGGATATTCACCATTATCGTTTCAGACCCACCTCCCAACCCCGAGGGGACCCAGAGAGG
GCCTATTTCCCATGATTCCTTCATATTTGCATATACGATACAAGGCTGTTAGAGAGATAATTAGAATTAA
TTTGACTGTAAACACAAAGATATTAGTACAAAATACGTGACGTAGAAAGTAATAATTTCTTGGGTAGTTT
GCAGTTTTAAAATTATGTTTTAAAATGGACTATCATATGCTTACCGTAACTTGAAAGTATTTCGATTTCT
TGGCTTTATATATCTTGTGGAAAGGACGAAACACCGCTCCTCAAGTCCACAGACGTGTTTTAGAGCTAGA
AATAGCAAGTTAAAATAAGGCTAGTCCGTTATCAACTTGAAAAAGTGGCACCGAGTCGGTGCTTTTTTAA
GCTTGGCGTAACTAGATCTTGAGACAAATGGCAGTATTCATCCACAATTTTAAAAGAAAAGGGGGGATTG
GGGGGTACAGTGCAGGGGAAAGAATAGTAGACATAATAGCAACAGACATACAAACTAAAGAATTACAAAA
ACAAATTACAAAAATTCAAAATTTTCGGGTTTATTACAGGGACAGCAGAGATCCACTTTGGCGCCGGCTC
GAGGGGG
