>Addgene plasmid #77316 | AATK gRNA (BRDN0001147695) | depositor partial sequence | sequence record 144776 | Target Sequence
CTCCTCAAGTCCACAGACGT
