>Addgene plasmid #77316 | AATK gRNA (BRDN0001147695) | addgene partial sequence | sequence record 187523 | hU6-F
AAAGTAATAATTTCTTGGGTAGTTTGCAGTTTTAAAATTATGTTTTAAAATGGACTATCATATGCTTACC
GTAACTTGAAAGTATTTCGATTTCTTGGCTTTATATATCTTGTGGAAAGGACGAAACACCGCTCCTCAAG
TCCACAGACGTGTTTTAGAGCTAGAAATAGCAAGTTAAAATAAGGCTAGTCCGTTATCAACTTGAAAAAG
TGGCACCGAGTCGGTGCTTTTTTAAGCTTGGCGTAACTAGATCTTGAGACAAATGGCAGTATTCATCCAC
AATTTTAAAAGAAAAGGGGGGATTGGGGGGTACAGTGCAGGGGAAAGAATAGTAGACATAATAGCAACAG
ACATACAAACTAAAGAATTACAAAAACAAATTACAAAAATTCAAAATTTTCGGGTTTATTACAGGGACAG
CAGAGATCCACTTTGGCGCCGGCTCGAGGGGGCCCGGGTGCAAAGATGGATAAAGTTTTAAACAGAGAGG
AATCTTTGCAGCTAATGGACCTTCTAGGTCTTGAAAGGAGTGGGAATTGGCTCCGGTGCCCGTCAGTGGG
CAGAGCGCAC
